>Addgene plasmid #209433 | pLVX-H3.3-G34V | addgene full sequence | sequence record 416707 | Addgene NGS Result
TGGAAGGGCTAATTCACTCCCAAAGAAGACAAGATATCCTTGATCTGTGGATCTACCACACACAAGGCTA
CTTCCCTGATTAGCAGAACTACACACCAGGGCCAGGGGTCAGATATCCACTGACCTTTGGATGGTGCTAC
AAGCTAGTACCAGTTGAGCCAGATAAGGTAGAAGAGGCCAATAAAGGAGAGAACACCAGCTTGTTACACC
CTGTGAGCCTGCATGGGATGGATGACCCGGAGAGAGAAGTGTTAGAGTGGAGGTTTGACAGCCGCCTAGC
ATTTCATCACGTGGCCCGAGAGCTGCATCCGGAGTACTTCAAGAACTGCTGATATCGAGCTTGCTACAAG
GGACTTTCCGCTGGGGACTTTCCAGGGAGGCGTGGCCTGGGCGGGACTGGGGAGTGGCGAGCCCTCAGAT
CCTGCATATAAGCAGCTGCTTTTTGCCTGTACTGGGTCTCTCTGGTTAGACCAGATCTGAGCCTGGGAGC
TCTCTGGCTAACTAGGGAACCCACTGCTTAAGCCTCAATAAAGCTTGCCTTGAGTGCTTCAAGTAGTGTG
TGCCCGTCTGTTGTGTGACTCTGGTAACTAGAGATCCCTCAGACCCTTTTAGTCAGTGTGGAAAATCTCT
AGCAGTGGCGCCCGAACAGGGACTTGAAAGCGAAAGGGAAACCAGAGGAGCTCTCTCGACGCAGGACTCG
GCTTGCTGAAGCGCGCACGGCAAGAGGCGAGGGGCGGCGACTGGTGAGTACGCCAAAAATTTTGACTAGC
GGAGGCTAGAAGGAGAGAGATGGGTGCGAGAGCGTCAGTATTAAGCGGGGGAGAATTAGATCGCGATGGG
AAAAAATTCGGTTAAGGCCAGGGGGAAAGAAAAAATATAAATTAAAACATATAGTATGGGCAAGCAGGGA
GCTAGAACGATTCGCAGTTAATCCTGGCCTGTTAGAAACATCAGAAGGCTGTAGACAAATACTGGGACAG
CTACAACCATCCCTTCAGACAGGATCAGAAGAACTTAGATCATTATATAATACAGTAGCAACCCTCTATT
GTGTGCATCAAAGGATAGAGATAAAAGACACCAAGGAAGCTTTAGACAAGATAGAGGAAGAGCAAAACAA
AAGTAAGACCACCGCACAGCAAGCGGCCGGCCGCTGATCTTCAGACCTGGAGGAGGAGATATGAGGGACA
ATTGGAGAAGTGAATTATATAAATATAAAGTAGTAAAAATTGAACCATTAGGAGTAGCACCCACCAAGGC
AAAGAGAAGAGTGGTGCAGAGAGAAAAAAGAGCAGTGGGAATAGGAGCTTTGTTCCTTGGGTTCTTGGGA
GCAGCAGGAAGCACTATGGGCGCAGCGTCAATGACGCTGACGGTACAGGCCAGACAATTATTGTCTGGTA
TAGTGCAGCAGCAGAACAATTTGCTGAGGGCTATTGAGGCGCAACAGCATCTGTTGCAACTCACAGTCTG
GGGCATCAAGCAGCTCCAGGCAAGAATCCTGGCTGTGGAAAGATACCTAAAGGATCAACAGCTCCTGGGG
ATTTGGGGTTGCTCTGGAAAACTCATTTGCACCACTGCTGTGCCTTGGAATGCTAGTTGGAGTAATAAAT
CTCTGGAACAGATTTGGAATCACACGACCTGGATGGAGTGGGACAGAGAAATTAACAATTACACAAGCTT
AATACACTCCTTAATTGAAGAATCGCAAAACCAGCAAGAAAAGAATGAACAAGAATTATTGGAATTAGAT
AAATGGGCAAGTTTGTGGAATTGGTTTAACATAACAAATTGGCTGTGGTATATAAAATTATTCATAATGA
TAGTAGGAGGCTTGGTAGGTTTAAGAATAGTTTTTGCTGTACTTTCTATAGTGAATAGAGTTAGGCAGGG
ATATTCACCATTATCGTTTCAGACCCACCTCCCAACCCCGAGGGGACCCGACAGGCCCGAAGGAATAGAA
GAAGAAGGTGGAGAGAGAGACAGAGACAGATCCATTCGATTAGTGAACGGATCTCGACGGTATCGCCTTT
AAAAGAAAAGGGGGGATTGGGGGGTACAGTGCAGGGGAAAGAATAGTAGACATAATAGCAACAGACATAC
AAACTAAAGAATTACAAAAACAAATTACAAAAATTCAAAATTTTCGGGTTTATTACAGGGACAGCAGAGA
TCCAGTTTATCGATAAGCTTGGGAGTTCCGCGTTACATAACTTACGGTAAATGGCCCGCCTGGCTGACCG
CCCAACGACCCCCGCCCATTGACGTCAATAATGACGTATGTTCCCATAGTAACGCCAATAGGGACTTTCC
ATTGACGTCAATGGGTGGAGTATTTACGGTAAACTGCCCACTTGGCAGTACATCAAGTGTATCATATGCC
AAGTACGCCCCCTATTGACGTCAATGACGGTAAATGGCCCGCCTGGCATTATGCCCAGTACATGACCTTA
TGGGACTTTCCTACTTGGCAGTACATCTACGTATTAGTCATCGCTATTACCATGGTGATGCGGTTTTGGC
AGTACATCAATGGGCGTGGATAGCGGTTTGACTCACGGGGATTTCCAAGTCTCCACCCCATTGACGTCAA
TGGGAGTTTGTTTTGGCACCAAAATCAACGGGACTTTCCAAAATGTCGTAACAACTCCGCCCCATTGACG
CAAATGGGCGGTAGGCGTGTACGGTGGGAGGTCTATATAAGCAGAGCTGGTTTAGTGAACCGTCAGATCC
GCTAGCGCTACCGGACTCAGATCTCGAGCTCACCATGACTAGTGACTACAAGGACCACGACGGTGACTAC
AAGGACCACGACATCGACTACAAGGACGACGACGACAAGACCGGCGGTACTAGTGCCCGAACCAAGCAGA
CTGCTCGTAAGTCCACCGGTGGGAAAGCCCCCCGCAAACAGCTGGCCACGAAAGCCGCCAGGAAAAGCGC
TCCCTCTACCGGCGTGGTGAAGAAGCCTCATCGCTACAGGCCCGGGACCGTGGCGCTTCGAGAGATTCGT
CGTTATCAGAAGTCGACCGAGCTGCTCATCCGGAAGCTGCCCTTCCAGAGGTTGGTGAGGGAGATCGCGC
AGGATTTCAAAACCGACCTGAGGTTTCAGAGCGCAGCCATCGGTGCGCTGCAGGAGGCTAGCGAAGCGTA
CCTGGTGGGTCTGTTCGAAGATACCAACCTGTGTGCCATCCACGCTAAGAGAGTCACCATCATGCCCAAA
GACATCCAGTTGGCTCGCCGGATACGGGGAGAGAGAGCTTAAGAAGGATCCCTGCATCGAGCGGGATCAA
TTCCGCCCCCCCCCTAACGTTACTGGCCGAAGCCGCTTGGAATAAGGCCGGTGTGCGTTTGTCTATATGT
TATTTTCCACCATATTGCCGTCTTTTGGCAATGTGAGGGCCCGGAAACCTGGCCCTGTCTTCTTGACGAG
CATTCCTAGGGGTCTTTCCCCTCTCGCCAAAGGAATGCAAGGTCTGTTGAATGTCGTGAAGGAAGCAGTT
CCTCTGGAAGCTTCTTGAAGACAAACAACGTCTGTAGCGACCCTTTGCAGGCAGCGGAACCCCCCACCTG
GCGACAGGTGCCTCTGCGGCCAAAAGCCACGTGTATAAGATACACCTGCAAAGGCGGCACAACCCCAGTG
CCACGTTGTGAGTTGGATAGTTGTGGAAAGAGTCAAATGGCTCTCCTCAAGCGTATTCAACAAGGGGCTG
AAGGATGCCCAGAAGGTACCCCATTGTATGGGATCTGATCTGGGGCCTCGGTGCACATGCTTTACATGTG
TTTAGTCGAGGTTAAAAAAACGTCTAGGCCCCCCGAACCACGGGGACGTGGTTTTCCTTTGAAAAACACG
ATAATACCATGGTGAGCAAGGGCGAGGAGCTGTTCACCGGGGTGGTGCCCATCCTGGTCGAGCTGGACGG
CGACGTAAACGGCCACAAGTTCAGCGTGAGGGGCGAGGGCGAGGGCGATGCCACCAACGGCAAGCTGACC
CTGAAGTTCATCTGCACCACCGGCAAGCTGCCCGTGCCCTGGCCCACCCTCGTGACCACCCTGAGCCACG
GCGTGCAGTGCTTCGCCCGCTACCCCGACCACATGAAGCAGCACGACTTCTTCAAGTCCGCCATGCCCGA
AGGCTACGTCCAGGAGCGCACCATCTTCTTCAAGGACGACGGCACCTACAAGACCCGCGCCGAGGTGAAG
TTCGAGGGCGACACCCTGGTGAACCGCATCGAGCTGAAGGGCGTCGACTTCAAGGAGGACGGCAACATCC
TGGGGCACAAGCTGGAGTACAACTTCAACAGCCACAACATCTATATCATGGCCGTCAAGCAGAAGAACGG
CATCAAGGTGAACTTCAAGATCCGCCACAACGTGGAGGACGGCAGCGTGCAGCTCGCCGACCACTACCAG
CAGAACACCCCCATCGGCGACGGCCCCGTGCTGCTGCCCGACAGCCACTACCTGAGCACCCAGTCCGTGC
TGAGCAAAGACCCCAACGAGAAGCGCGATCACATGGTCCTGCTGGAGTTCCGCACCGCCGCCGGGATCAC
TCTCGGCATGGACGAGCTGTACAAGTAAGCGGCCGCGACTCTAGATCATAATCAGCCATACCACATTTGT
AGAGGTTTTACTTGCTTTAAAAAACCTCCCACACCTCCCCCTGAACCTGAAACATAAAATGAATGCAATT
GTTGTTGTTAACTTGTTTATTGCAGCTTATAATGGTTACAAATAAAGCAATAGCATCACAAATTTCACAA
ATAAAGCATTTTTTTCACTGCATTCTAGTTGTGGTTTGTCCAAACTCATCAATGTATCTTAAGGCGTAAA
TTGTAAGCGTTAATGGGATCCCGCGACTCTAGATAATTCTACCGGGTAGGGGAGGCGCTTTTCCCAAGGC
AGTCTGGAGCATGCGCTTTAGCAGCCCCGCTGGGCACTTGGCGCTACACAAGTGGCCTCTGGCCTCGCAC
ACATTCCACATCCACCGGTAGGCGCCAACCGGCTCCGTTCTTTGGTGGCCCCTTCGCGCCACCTTCTACT
CCTCCCCTAGTCAGGAAGTTCCCCCCCGCCCCGCAGCTCGCGTCGTGCAGGACGTGACAAATGGAAGTAG
CACGTCTCACTAGTCTCGTGCAGATGGACAGCACCGCTGAGCAATGGAAGCGGGTAGGCCTTTGGGGCAG
CGGCCAATAGCAGCTTTGCTCCTTCGCTTTCTGGGCTCAGAGGCTGGGAAGGGGTGGGTCCGGGGGCGGG
CTCAGGGGCGGGCTCAGGGGCGGGGCGGGCGCCCGAAGGTCCTCCGGAGGCCCGGCATTCTGCACGCTTC
AAAAGCGCACGTCTGCCGCGCTGTTCTCCTCTTCCTCATCTCCGGGCCTTTCGACCTGCAGCCCAAGCTT
ACCATGACCGAGTACAAGCCCACGGTGCGCCTCGCCACCCGCGACGACGTCCCCAGGGCCGTACGCACCC
TCGCCGCCGCGTTCGCCGACTACCCCGCCACGCGCCACACCGTCGATCCGGACCGCCACATCGAGCGGGT
CACCGAGCTGCAAGAACTCTTCCTCACGCGCGTCGGGCTCGACATCGGCAAGGTGTGGGTCGCGGACGAC
GGCGCCGCGGTGGCGGTCTGGACCACGCCGGAGAGCGTCGAAGCGGGGGCGGTGTTCGCCGAGATCGGCC
CGCGCATGGCCGAGTTGAGCGGTTCCCGGCTGGCCGCGCAGCAACAGATGGAAGGCCTCCTGGCGCCGCA
CCGGCCCAAGGAGCCCGCGTGGTTCCTGGCCACCGTCGGCGTCTCGCCCGACCACCAGGGCAAGGGTCTG
GGCAGCGCCGTCGTGCTCCCCGGAGTGGAGGCGGCCGAGCGCGCCGGGGTGCCCGCCTTCCTGGAGACCT
CCGCGCCCCGCAACCTCCCCTTCTACGAGCGGCTCGGCTTCACCGTCACCGCCGACGTCGAGGTGCCCGA
AGGACCGCGCACCTGGTGCATGACCCGCAAGCCCGGTGCCTGACCGCGTCTGGAACAATCAACCTCTGGA
TTACAAAATTTGTGAAAGATTGACTGGTATTCTTAACTATGTTGCTCCTTTTACGCTATGTGGATACGCT
GCTTTAATGCCTTTGTATCATGCTATTGCTTCCCGTATGGCTTTCATTTTCTCCTCCTTGTATAAATCCT
GGTTGCTGTCTCTTTATGAGGAGTTGTGGCCCGTTGTCAGGCAACGTGGCGTGGTGTGCACTGTGTTTGC
TGACGCAACCCCCACTGGTTGGGGCATTGCCACCACCTGTCAGCTCCTTTCCGGGACTTTCGCTTTCCCC
CTCCCTATTGCCACGGCGGAACTCATCGCCGCCTGCCTTGCCCGCTGCTGGACAGGGGCTCGGCTGTTGG
GCACTGACAATTCCGTGGTGTTGTCGGGGAAGCTGACGTCCTTTCCATGGCTGCTCGCCTGTGTTGCCAC
CTGGATTCTGCGCGGGACGTCCTTCTGCTACGTCCCTTCGGCCCTCAATCCAGCGGACCTTCCTTCCCGC
GGCCTGCTGCCGGCTCTGCGGCCTCTTCCGCGTCTTCGCCTTCGCCCTCAGACGAGTCGGATCTCCCTTT
GGGCCGCCTCCCCGCCTGGAATTAATTCTGCAGTCGAGACCTAGAAAAACATGGAGCAATCACAAGTAGC
AATACAGCAGCTACCAATGCTGATTGTGCCTGGCTAGAAGCACAAGAGGAGGAGGAGGTGGGTTTTCCAG
TCACACCTCAGGTACCTTTAAGACCAATGACTTACAAGGCAGCTGTAGATCTTAGCCACTTTTTAAAAGA
AAAGAGGGGACTGGAAGGGCTAATTCACTCCCAACGAAGACAAGATATCCTTGATCTGTGGATCTACCAC
ACACAAGGCTACTTCCCTGATTAGCAGAACTACACACCAGGGCCAGGGGTCAGATATCCACTGACCTTTG
GATGGTGCTACAAGCTAGTACCAGTTGAGCCAGATAAGGTAGAAGAGGCCAATAAAGGAGAGAACACCAG
CTTGTTACACCCTGTGAGCCTGCATGGGATGGATGACCCGGAGAGAGAAGTGTTAGAGTGGAGGTTTGAC
AGCCGCCTAGCATTTCATCACGTGGCCCGAGAGCTGCATCCGGAGTACTTCAAGAACTGCTGATATCGAG
CTTGCTACAAGGGACTTTCCGCTGGGGACTTTCCAGGGAGGCGTGGCCTGGGCGGGACTGGGGAGTGGCG
AGCCCTCAGATCCTGCATATAAGCAGCTGCTTTTTGCCTGTACTGGGTCTCTCTGGTTAGACCAGATCTG
AGCCTGGGAGCTCTCTGGCTAACTAGGGAACCCACTGCTTAAGCCTCAATAAAGCTTGCCTTGAGTGCTT
CAAGTAGTGTGTGCCCGTCTGTTGTGTGACTCTGGTAACTAGAGATCCCTCAGACCCTTTTAGTCAGTGT
GGAAAATCTCTAGCAGTAGTAGTTCATGTCATCTTATTATTCAGTATTTATAACTTGCAAAGAAATGAAT
ATCAGAGAGTGAGAGGCCTTGACATTGCTAGCGTTTTACCGTCGACCTCTAGCTAGAGCTTGGCGTAATC
ATGGTCATAGCTGTTTCCTGTGTGAAATTGTTATCCGCTCACAATTCCACACAACATACGAGCCGGAAGC
ATAAAGTGTAAAGCCTGGGGTGCCTAATGAGTGAGCTAACTCACATTAATTGCGTTGCGCTCACTGCCCG
CTTTCCAGTCGGGAAACCTGTCGTGCCAGCTGCATTAATGAATCGGCCAACGCGCGGGGAGAGGCGGTTT
GCGTATTGGGCGCTCTTCCGCTTCCTCGCTCACTGACTCGCTGCGCTCGGTCGTTCGGCTGCGGCGAGCG
GTATCAGCTCACTCAAAGGCGGTAATACGGTTATCCACAGAATCAGGGGATAACGCAGGAAAGAACATGT
GAGCAAAAGGCCAGCAAAAGGCCAGGAACCGTAAAAAGGCCGCGTTGCTGGCGTTTTTCCATAGGCTCCG
CCCCCCTGACGAGCATCACAAAAATCGACGCTCAAGTCAGAGGTGGCGAAACCCGACAGGACTATAAAGA
TACCAGGCGTTTCCCCCTGGAAGCTCCCTCGTGCGCTCTCCTGTTCCGACCCTGCCGCTTACCGGATACC
TGTCCGCCTTTCTCCCTTCGGGAAGCGTGGCGCTTTCTCATAGCTCACGCTGTAGGTATCTCAGTTCGGT
GTAGGTCGTTCGCTCCAAGCTGGGCTGTGTGCACGAACCCCCCGTTCAGCCCGACCGCTGCGCCTTATCC
GGTAACTATCGTCTTGAGTCCAACCCGGTAAGACACGACTTATCGCCACTGGCAGCAGCCACTGGTAACA
GGATTAGCAGAGCGAGGTATGTAGGCGGTGCTACAGAGTTCTTGAAGTGGTGGCCTAACTACGGCTACAC
TAGAAGAACAGTATTTGGTATCTGCGCTCTGCTGAAGCCAGTTACCTTCGGAAAAAGAGTTGGTAGCTCT
TGATCCGGCAAACAAACCACCGCTGGTAGCGGTGGTTTTTTTGTTTGCAAGCAGCAGATTACGCGCAGAA
AAAAAGGATCTCAAGAAGATCCTTTGATCTTTTCTACGGGGTCTGACGCTCAGTGGAACGAAAACTCACG
TTAAGGGATTTTGGTCATGAGATTATCAAAAAGGATCTTCACCTAGATCCTTTTAAATTAAAAATGAAGT
TTTAAATCAATCTAAAGTATATATGAGTAAACTTGGTCTGACAGTTACCAATGCTTAATCAGTGAGGCAC
CTATCTCAGCGATCTGTCTATTTCGTTCATCCATAGTTGCCTGACTCCCCGTCGTGTAGATAACTACGAT
ACGGGAGGGCTTACCATCTGGCCCCAGTGCTGCAATGATACCGCGAGACCCACGCTCACCGGCTCCAGAT
TTATCAGCAATAAACCAGCCAGCCGGAAGGGCCGAGCGCAGAAGTGGTCCTGCAACTTTATCCGCCTCCA
TCCAGTCTATTAATTGTTGCCGGGAAGCTAGAGTAAGTAGTTCGCCAGTTAATAGTTTGCGCAACGTTGT
TGCCATTGCTACAGGCATCGTGGTGTCACGCTCGTCGTTTGGTATGGCTTCATTCAGCTCCGGTTCCCAA
CGATCAAGGCGAGTTACATGATCCCCCATGTTGTGCAAAAAAGCGGTTAGCTCCTTCGGTCCTCCGATCG
TTGTCAGAAGTAAGTTGGCCGCAGTGTTATCACTCATGGTTATGGCAGCACTGCATAATTCTCTTACTGT
CATGCCATCCGTAAGATGCTTTTCTGTGACTGGTGAGTACTCAACCAAGTCATTCTGAGAATAGTGTATG
CGGCGACCGAGTTGCTCTTGCCCGGCGTCAATACGGGATAATACCGCGCCACATAGCAGAACTTTAAAAG
TGCTCATCATTGGAAAACGTTCTTCGGGGCGAAAACTCTCAAGGATCTTACCGCTGTTGAGATCCAGTTC
GATGTAACCCACTCGTGCACCCAACTGATCTTCAGCATCTTTTACTTTCACCAGCGTTTCTGGGTGAGCA
AAAACAGGAAGGCAAAATGCCGCAAAAAAGGGAATAAGGGCGACACGGAAATGTTGAATACTCATACTCT
TCCTTTTTCAATATTATTGAAGCATTTATCAGGGTTATTGTCTCATGAGCGGATACATATTTGAATGTAT
TTAGAAAAATAAACAAATAGGGGTTCCGCGCACATTTCCCCGAAAAGTGCCACCTGACGTCGACGGATCG
GGAGATCAACTTGTTTATTGCAGCTTATAATGGTTACAAATAAAGCAATAGCATCACAAATTTCACAAAT
AAAGCATTTTTTTCACTGCATTCTAGTTGTGGTTTGTCCAAACTCATCAATGTATCTTATCATGTCTGGA
TCAACTGGATAACTCAAGCTAACCAAAATCATCCCAAACTTCCCACCCCATACCCTATTACCACTGCCAA
TTACCTGTGGTTTCATTTACTCTAAACCTGTGATTCCTCTGAATTATTTTCATTTTAAAGAAATTGTATT
TGTTAAATATGTACTACAAACTTAGTAGT
Features (pLannotate 1.2.2; 29 found; start..end, strand, type, name):
    377..634     +  LTR            5' LTR (truncated): truncated 5' long terminal repeat (LTR) from HIV-1
    681..806     +  misc_feature   HIV-1 Ψ: packaging signal of human immunodeficiency virus type 1
    790..1128    +  CDS            HIV-1 gag (fragment): gag protein from human immunodeficiency virus 1; gag
   1303..1536    +  misc_feature   RRE: The Rev response element (RRE) of HIV-1 allows for Rev-dependent mRNA export from the nucleus to the cytoplasm.
   1913..2013    +  CDS            Rev (fragment): human immunodeficiency virus 1 (HIV-1) Rev protein; rev; enhances nuclear export of unspliced and incompletely spliced viral mRNAs
   2028..2143    +  misc_feature   cPPT/CTS: central polypurine tract and central termination sequence of HIV-1 (lacking the first T)
   2201..2504    +  enhancer       CMV enhancer: human cytomegalovirus immediate early enhancer
   2505..2708    +  promoter       CMV promoter: human cytomegalovirus (CMV) immediate early promoter
   2731..2762    +  misc_feature   MCS (fragment): multiple cloning site
   2819..2839    +  CDS            FLAG (fragment): FLAG® epitope tag, followed by an enterokinase cleavage site
   2855..3259    +  CDS            His3.3A: H33A_DROME - Experimental evidence at protein level: Swiss-Prot protein existence level 1. Variant histone H3 which replaces conventional H3 in a wide range of nucleosomes in active genes and is specifically enriched in modifications associated with active chromatin. Constitutes the predominant form of histone H3 in non-dividing cells and is incorporated into chromatin independently of DNA synthesis. Deposited at sites of nucleosomal displacement throughout transcribed genes, suggesting that it represents an epigenetic imprint of transcriptionally active chromatin. Nucleosomes wrap and compact
   3296..3856    +  misc_feature   IRES: internal ribosome entry site (IRES) of the encephalomyocarditis virus (EMCV)
   3859..4578    +  CDS            EBFP2: enhanced blue variant of GFP (Ai et al., 2007) mammalian codon-optimized
   4594..4677    +  CDS            large T antigen (fragment): large T antigen from SV40 (simian virus 40)
   4700..4821    +  polyA_signal   SV40 poly(A) signal: SV40 polyadenylation signal
   4874..5373    +  promoter       PGK promoter: mouse phosphoglycerate kinase 1 promoter
   5394..5993    +  CDS            PuroR: puromycin N-acetyltransferase; pac from Streptomyces alboniger; confers resistance to puromycin
   6007..6595    +  misc_feature   WPRE: woodchuck hepatitis virus posttranscriptional regulatory element
   6612..7130    +  CDS            nef (fragment): NEF_HV1BR - Experimental evidence at protein level: Swiss-Prot protein existence level 1. Extracellular Nef protein targets CD4(+) T-lymphocytes for apoptosis by interacting with CXCR4 surface receptors (PubMed:14990729). From Human immunodeficiency virus type 1 group M subtype B (isolate BRU/LAI) (HIV-1).
   7178..7435    +  LTR            5' LTR (truncated): truncated 5' long terminal repeat (LTR) from HIV-1
   7588..7604    -  protein_bind   lac operator: The lac repressor binds to the lac operator to inhibit transcription in E. coli. This inhibition can be relieved by adding lactose or isopropyl-β-D-thiogalactopyranoside (IPTG). lac repressor encoded by lacI
   7612..7642    -  promoter       lac promoter: promoter for the E. coli lac operon
   7657..7678    -  protein_bind   CAP binding site: CAP binding activates transcription in the presence of cAMP. E. coli catabolite activator protein
   7691..7783    -  CDS            lacI (fragment): lac repressor; lacI; The lac repressor binds to the lac operator to inhibit transcription in E. coli. This inhibition can be relieved by adding lactose or isopropyl-β-D-thiogalactopyranoside (IPTG).
   7966..8554    -  rep_origin     ori: high-copy-number ColE1/pMB1/pBR322/pUC origin of replication
   8725..9585    -  CDS            AmpR: β-lactamase; bla; confers resistance to ampicillin, carbenicillin, and related antibiotics
   9586..9690    -  promoter       AmpR promoter: bla
   9738..9872    +  polyA_signal   SV40 poly(A) signal: SV40 polyadenylation signal
  10039..329     +  CDS            nef (fragment) (across the origin): NEF_HV1BR - Experimental evidence at protein level: Swiss-Prot protein existence level 1. Extracellular Nef protein targets CD4(+) T-lymphocytes for apoptosis by interacting with CXCR4 surface receptors (PubMed:14990729). From Human immunodeficiency virus type 1 group M subtype B (isolate BRU/LAI) (HIV-1).
