[The description below was written by a language model from this plasmid's Addgene catalogue record and pLannotate feature annotations shown in this document.]
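Description:
pLVX-H3.3-G34V is an HIV-1-based lentiviral transfer plasmid built on the pLVX backbone for expressing a FLAG-tagged human histone H3.3 carrying the G34V substitution, together with a blue fluorescent reporter, in mammalian cells. It is propagated in E. coli through a high-copy ColE1/pUC-type origin and selected with ampicillin via the β-lactamase gene. A recombination-reducing strain is listed for growth, as is usual for plasmids with repeated LTR sequences. The viral portion is bounded by two HIV-1 LTR sequences. It contains the Ψ packaging signal with an adjoining gag fragment, the Rev response element for Rev-dependent nuclear export of the genomic RNA, and the cPPT/CTS, which aids nuclear import of the reverse-transcribed genome. A WPRE lies upstream of the 3′ LTR to enhance transcript stability and expression. The nef fragments flagged by the annotation tool next to each LTR most likely reflect residual viral sequence overlapping the LTR U3 regions, not an expressed gene.

The payload is driven by the CMV enhancer/promoter. A FLAG epitope precedes the H3.3 coding sequence. The automated annotation matched this sequence to the Drosophila orthologue, reflecting how conserved the protein is, but the catalogue gives the species as human. An EMCV IRES then allows translation of EBFP2 from the same transcript, so blue fluorescence marks cells expressing the mutant histone. A short SV40 large T antigen fragment and an SV40 polyadenylation signal follow EBFP2. A separate mouse PGK promoter drives puromycin N-acetyltransferase, which permits drug selection of stably transduced cells. The record gives no specific application beyond packaging into lentivirus and expressing the tagged mutant histone, and the cloning sites used are not recorded.
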