Addgene plasmid #209433: pLVX-H3.3-G34V
Purpose: Lentiviral packagable plasmid expressing FLAGGED human histone mutant H3.3-G34V with BFP
Depositing lab: Maria Castro. Depositing organization: University of Michigan.
Backbone
  Vector backbone: pLVX
  Vector type: Mammalian Expression
Growth in bacteria
  Bacterial resistance: Ampicillin, 100 μg/mL
  Growth temperature: 37°C
  Growth strain: NEB Stable
  Copy number: High Copy
Gene/Insert
  Gene/Insert name: H3.3-G34V
  gRNA/shRNA sequence: Unspecified
  Species: H. sapiens (human)
  Mutation: G34V
  Cloning method: Restriction Enzyme; 5′ cloning site Unknown (unknown if destroyed)
Resource information
  A portion of this plasmid was derived from a plasmid made by: cDNA vector
Terms and licenses: Academic/Nonprofit Terms; Industry Terms: Not Available to Industry
How to cite: pLVX-H3.3-G34V was a gift from Maria Castro (Addgene plasmid # 209433 ; http://n2t.net/addgene:209433 ; RRID:Addgene_209433)
